Addgene plasmid #124316: Halo-KDEL
Purpose: Expresses ER specific HaloTag protein
Depositing lab: Jin Wang. Depositing organization: Baylor College of Medicine. Publication: Quantitative Real-Time Imaging of Glutathione with Sub-Cellular Resolution. Jiang X, Zhang C, Chen J, Choi S, Zhou Y, Zhao M, Song X, Chen X, Maletic-Savatic M, Palzkill TG, Moore D, Wang MC, Wang J. Antioxid Redox Signal. 2018 Oct 25. doi: 10.1089/ars.2018.7605. PubMed 30358421.
Backbone
  Vector backbone: pcDNA3.1(+)
  Backbone size w/o insert (bp): 5428
  Total vector size (bp): 6385
  Vector type: Mammalian Expression
  Selectable markers: Neomycin (select with G418)
Growth in bacteria
  Bacterial resistance: Ampicillin, 100 μg/mL
  Growth temperature: 37°C
  Growth strain: DH5alpha
  Copy number: High Copy
Gene/Insert
  Gene/Insert name: Halo tag
  Species: H. sapiens (human)
  Insert size (bp): 957
  GenBank ID: JF920305.1
  Promoter: CMV
  Tag / fusion protein: KDEL Seq (C terminal on insert)
  Cloning method: Restriction Enzyme; 5′ cloning site KpnI (unknown if destroyed); 3′ cloning site NOTI (unknown if destroyed)
  Sequencing primers: 5′ CGCAAATGGGCGGTAGGCGTG; 3′ CATGGTCATAGCTGTTTCC
Terms and licenses: Academic/Nonprofit Terms; Industry Terms: Not Available to Industry
How to cite: Halo-KDEL was a gift from Jin Wang (Addgene plasmid # 124316 ; http://n2t.net/addgene:124316 ; RRID:Addgene_124316)
