[The description below was written by a language model from this plasmid's Addgene catalogue record and pLannotate feature annotations shown in this document.]
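Description:
Halo-KDEL is a mammalian expression plasmid built on the pcDNA3.1(+) backbone that produces a HaloTag protein directed to the endoplasmic reticulum. The insert, cloned between the KpnI and NotI sites, encodes HaloTag, a modified bacterial dehalogenase that forms a covalent bond with chloroalkane ligands, fused at its C terminus to a KDEL motif, the canonical ER retention/retrieval signal. The catalogue lists the insert species as human, although the feature annotation describes HaloTag as derived from a bacterial enzyme. Transcription is driven by the human cytomegalovirus immediate-early enhancer and promoter and terminated by the bovine growth hormone polyadenylation signal. A T7 promoter upstream of the coding region is a standard backbone element. The HaloTag annotation starts roughly 100 nt downstream of the T7 promoter, but the record does not state whether an N-terminal signal peptide occupies this interval.

For propagation in E. coli the plasmid carries a high-copy ColE1/pUC-type origin and the β-lactamase gene for ampicillin selection, along with an f1 origin for single-stranded DNA production. In mammalian cells, an SV40 early promoter drives the neomycin phosphotransferase gene, followed by an SV40 poly(A) signal, allowing G418 selection of stable transfectants. Short annotated fragments (HIV-1 LTR, ble, lacI, bom) appear to be backbone remnants or incidental matches rather than functional parts. The sequenced record is 6,333 nt, slightly shorter than the 6,385 bp catalogue size. The construct is used to anchor chloroalkane-bearing probes in the ER lumen. The associated publication concerns real-time imaging of glutathione with subcellular resolution.
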