Features (pLannotate 1.2.2; 20 found; start..end, strand, type, name):
     28..80      -  misc_feature   bom (fragment): basis of mobility region from pBR322
    235..614     +  enhancer       CMV enhancer: human cytomegalovirus immediate early enhancer
    615..818     +  promoter       CMV promoter: human cytomegalovirus (CMV) immediate early promoter
    814..847     +  LTR            5' LTR (truncated) (fragment): truncated 5' long terminal repeat (LTR) from HIV-1
    863..881     +  promoter       T7 promoter: promoter for bacteriophage T7 RNA polymerase
    980..1863    +  CDS            HaloTag® (fragment): modified bacterial dehalogenase that forms covalent bonds with chloroalkane derivatives
   1930..2154    +  polyA_signal   bGH poly(A) signal: bovine growth hormone polyadenylation signal
   2158..2179    +  promoter       SV40 promoter (fragment): SV40 enhancer and early promoter
   2200..2628    +  rep_origin     f1 ori (sequence partly withheld): f1 bacteriophage origin of replication; arrow indicates direction of (+) strand synthesis
   2642..2971    +  promoter       SV40 promoter: SV40 enhancer and early promoter
   3038..3829    +  CDS            neo: KKA2_KLEPN - Also known as kan, nptII. Experimental evidence at protein level: Swiss-Prot protein existence level 1. Resistance to kanamycin, neomycin, paromomycin, ribostamycin, butirosin and gentamicin B. From Klebsiella pneumoniae.
   3853..4011    +  CDS            ble (fragment): BLE_KLEPN - Experimental evidence at protein level: Swiss-Prot protein existence level 1. Binding protein with a strong affinity to the bleomycin family of antibiotics. Binds to CL990; an antimitotic-antibiotic compound. From Klebsiella pneumoniae.
   4006..4127    +  polyA_signal   SV40 poly(A) signal: SV40 polyadenylation signal
   4200..4216    -  protein_bind   lac operator: The lac repressor binds to the lac operator to inhibit transcription in E. coli. This inhibition can be relieved by adding lactose or isopropyl-β-D-thiogalactopyranoside (IPTG). lac repressor encoded by lacI
   4224..4254    -  promoter       lac promoter: promoter for the E. coli lac operon
   4269..4290    -  protein_bind   CAP binding site: CAP binding activates transcription in the presence of cAMP. E. coli catabolite activator protein
   4303..4395    -  CDS            lacI (fragment): lac repressor; lacI; The lac repressor binds to the lac operator to inhibit transcription in E. coli. This inhibition can be relieved by adding lactose or isopropyl-β-D-thiogalactopyranoside (IPTG).
   4578..5166    -  rep_origin     ori: high-copy-number ColE1/pMB1/pBR322/pUC origin of replication
   5337..6197    -  CDS            AmpR: β-lactamase; bla; confers resistance to ampicillin, carbenicillin, and related antibiotics
   6198..6302    -  promoter       AmpR promoter: bla
>Addgene plasmid #124316 | Halo-KDEL | addgene full sequence | sequence record 244690 | Addgene NGS Result
GACGGATCGGGAGATCTCCCGATCCCCTATGGTGCACTCTCAGTACAATCTGCTCTGATGCCGCATAGTT
AAGCCAGTATCTGCTCCCTGCTTGTGTGTTGGAGGTCGCTGAGTAGTGCGCGAGCAAAATTTAAGCTACA
ACAAGGCAAGGCTTGACCGACAATTGCATGAAGAATCTGCTTAGGGTTAGGCGTTTTGCGCTGCTTCGCG
ATGTACGGGCCAGATATACGCGTTGACATTGATTATTGACTAGTTATTAATAGTAATCAATTACGGGGTC
ATTAGTTCATAGCCCATATATGGAGTTCCGCGTTACATAACTTACGGTAAATGGCCCGCCTGGCTGACCG
CCCAACGACCCCCGCCCATTGACGTCAATAATGACGTATGTTCCCATAGTAACGCCAATAGGGACTTTCC
ATTGACGTCAATGGGTGGAGTATTTACGGTAAACTGCCCACTTGGCAGTACATCAAGTGTATCATATGCC
AAGTACGCCCCCTATTGACGTCAATGACGGTAAATGGCCCGCCTGGCATTATGCCCAGTACATGACCTTA
TGGGACTTTCCTACTTGGCAGTACATCTACGTATTAGTCATCGCTATTACCATGGTGATGCGGTTTTGGC
AGTACATCAATGGGCGTGGATAGCGGTTTGACTCACGGGGATTTCCAAGTCTCCACCCCATTGACGTCAA
TGGGAGTTTGTTTTGGCACCAAAATCAACGGGACTTTCCAAAATGTCGTAACAACTCCGCCCCATTGACG
CAAATGGGCGGTAGGCGTGTACGGTGGGAGGTCTATATAAGCAGAGCTCTCTGGCTAACTAGAGAACCCA
CTGCTTACTGGCTTATCGAAATTAATACGACTCACTATAGGGAGACCCAAGCTGGCTAGCGTTTAAACTT
AAGCTTGGTACCGCCACCATGAGCGCCCTGCTGATCCTGGCTCTCGTGGGCGCTGCCGTGGCCGGATCCG
AAATCGGTACTGGCTTTCCATTCGACCCCCATTATGTGGAAGTCCTGGGCGAGCGCATGCACTACGTCGA
TGTTGGTCCGCGCGATGGCACCCCTGTGCTGTTCCTGCACGGTAACCCGACCTCCTCCTACGTGTGGCGC
AACATCATCCCGCATGTTGCACCGACCCATCGCTGCATTGCTCCAGACCTGATCGGTATGGGCAAATCCG
ACAAACCAGACCTGGGTTATTTCTTCGACGACCACGTCCGCTTCATGGATGCCTTCATCGAAGCCCTGGG
TCTGGAAGAGGTCGTCCTGGTCATTCACGACTGGGGCTCCGCTCTGGGTTTCCACTGGGCCAAGCGCAAT
CCAGAGCGCGTCAAAGGTATTGCATTTATGGAGTTCATCCGCCCTATCCCGACCTGGGACGAATGGCCAG
AATTTGCCCGCGAGACCTTCCAGGCCTTCCGCACCACCGACGTCGGCCGCAAGCTGATCATCGATCAGAA
CGTTTTTATCGAGGGTACGCTGCCGATGGGTGTCGTCCGCCCGCTGACTGAAGTCGAGATGGACCATTAC
CGCGAGCCGTTCCTGAATCCTGTTGACCGCGAGCCACTGTGGCGCTTCCCAAACGAGCTGCCAATCGCCG
GTGAGCCAGCGAACATCGTCGCGCTGGTCGAAGAATACATGGACTGGCTGCACCAGTCCCCTGTCCCGAA
GCTGCTGTTCTGGGGCACCCCAGGCGTTCTGATCCCACCGGCCGAAGCCGCTCGCCTGGCCAAAAGCCTG
CCTAACTGCAAGGCTGTGGACATCGGCCCGGGTCTGAATCTGCTGCAAGAAGACAACCCGGACCTGATCG
GCAGCGAGATCGCGCGCTGGCTGTCTACTCTGGAGATTTCCGGTAAAGATGAGCTATAAGCGGCCGCTCG
AGTCTAGAGGGCCCGTTTAAACCCGCTGATCAGCCTCGACTGTGCCTTCTAGTTGCCAGCCATCTGTTGT
TTGCCCCTCCCCCGTGCCTTCCTTGACCCTGGAAGGTGCCACTCCCACTGTCCTTTCCTAATAAAATGAG
GAAATTGCATCGCATTGTCTGAGTAGGTGTCATTCTATTCTGGGGGGTGGGGTGGGGCAGGACAGCAAGG
GGGAGGATTGGGAAGACAATAGCAGGCATGCTGGGGATGCGGTGGGCTCTATGGCTTCTGAGGCGGAAAG
AACCAGCTGGGGCTCTAGGGGGTATCCCC
[124 nt withheld, positions 2200-2323]
C
[91 nt withheld, positions 2325-2415]
A
[49 nt withheld, positions 2417-2465]
CCTTTGACGTTGGAGTCCACGTTCTTT
[37 nt withheld, positions 2493-2529]
ACCCTATCTCGGTCTATTCTTTTGATTTATAAGGGATTTTGCCGATTTCGGCCTATTGGTTAAAAAATGA
GCTGATTTAACAAAAATTTAACGCGAATTAATTCTGTGGAATGTGTGTCAGTTAGGGTGTGGAAAGTCCC
CAGGCTCCCCAGCAGGCAGAAGTATGCAAAGCATGCATCTCAATTAGTCAGCAACCAGGTGTGGAAAGTC
CCCAGGCTCCCCAGCAGGCAGAAGTATGCAAAGCATGCATCTCAATTAGTCAGCAACCATAGTCCCGCCC
CTAACTCCGCCCATCCCGCCCCTAACTCCGCCCAGTTCCGCCCATTCTCCGCCCCATGGCTGACTAATTT
TTTTTATTTATGCAGAGGCCGAGGCCGCCTCTGCCTCTGAGCTATTCCAGAAGTAGTGAGGAGGCTTTTT
TGGAGGCCTAGGCTTTTGCAAAAAGCTCCCGGGAGCTTGTATATCCATTTTCGGATCTGATCAAGAGACA
GGATGAGGATCGTTTCGCATGATTGAACAAGATGGATTGCACGCAGGTTCTCCGGCCGCTTGGGTGGAGA
GGCTATTCGGCTATGACTGGGCACAACAGACAATCGGCTGCTCTGATGCCGCCGTGTTCCGGCTGTCAGC
GCAGGGGCGCCCGGTTCTTTTTGTCAAGACCGACCTGTCCGGTGCCCTGAATGAACTGCAGGACGAGGCA
GCGCGGCTATCGTGGCTGGCCACGACGGGCGTTCCTTGCGCAGCTGTGCTCGACGTTGTCACTGAAGCGG
GAAGGGACTGGCTGCTATTGGGCGAAGTGCCGGGGCAGGATCTCCTGTCATCTCACCTTGCTCCTGCCGA
GAAAGTATCCATCATGGCTGATGCAATGCGGCGGCTGCATACGCTTGATCCGGCTACCTGCCCATTCGAC
CACCAAGCGAAACATCGCATCGAGCGAGCACGTACTCGGATGGAAGCCGGTCTTGTCGATCAGGATGATC
TGGACGAAGAGCATCAGGGGCTCGCGCCAGCCGAACTGTTCGCCAGGCTCAAGGCGCGCATGCCCGACGG
CGAGGATCTCGTCGTGACCCATGGCGATGCCTGCTTGCCGAATATCATGGTGGAAAATGGCCGCTTTTCT
GGATTCATCGACTGTGGCCGGCTGGGTGTGGCGGACCGCTATCAGGACATAGCGTTGGCTACCCGTGATA
TTGCTGAAGAGCTTGGCGGCGAATGGGCTGACCGCTTCCTCGTGCTTTACGGTATCGCCGCTCCCGATTC
GCAGCGCATCGCCTTCTATCGCCTTCTTGACGAGTTCTTCTGAGCGGGACTCTGGGGTTCGAAATGACCG
ACCAAGCGACGCCCAACCTGCCATCACGAGATTTCGATTCCACCGCCGCCTTCTATGAAAGGTTGGGCTT
CGGAATCGTTTTCCGGGACGCCGGCTGGATGATCCTCCAGCGCGGGGATCTCATGCTGGAGTTCTTCGCC
CACCCCAACTTGTTTATTGCAGCTTATAATGGTTACAAATAAAGCAATAGCATCACAAATTTCACAAATA
AAGCATTTTTTTCACTGCATTCTAGTTGTGGTTTGTCCAAACTCATCAATGTATCTTATCATGTCTGTAT
ACCGTCGACCTCTAGCTAGAGCTTGGCGTAATCATGGTCATAGCTGTTTCCTGTGTGAAATTGTTATCCG
CTCACAATTCCACACAACATACGAGCCGGAAGCATAAAGTGTAAAGCCTGGGGTGCCTAATGAGTGAGCT
AACTCACATTAATTGCGTTGCGCTCACTGCCCGCTTTCCAGTCGGGAAACCTGTCGTGCCAGCTGCATTA
ATGAATCGGCCAACGCGCGGGGAGAGGCGGTTTGCGTATTGGGCGCTCTTCCGCTTCCTCGCTCACTGAC
TCGCTGCGCTCGGTCGTTCGGCTGCGGCGAGCGGTATCAGCTCACTCAAAGGCGGTAATACGGTTATCCA
CAGAATCAGGGGATAACGCAGGAAAGAACATGTGAGCAAAAGGCCAGCAAAAGGCCAGGAACCGTAAAAA
GGCCGCGTTGCTGGCGTTTTTCCATAGGCTCCGCCCCCCTGACGAGCATCACAAAAATCGACGCTCAAGT
CAGAGGTGGCGAAACCCGACAGGACTATAAAGATACCAGGCGTTTCCCCCTGGAAGCTCCCTCGTGCGCT
CTCCTGTTCCGACCCTGCCGCTTACCGGATACCTGTCCGCCTTTCTCCCTTCGGGAAGCGTGGCGCTTTC
TCATAGCTCACGCTGTAGGTATCTCAGTTCGGTGTAGGTCGTTCGCTCCAAGCTGGGCTGTGTGCACGAA
CCCCCCGTTCAGCCCGACCGCTGCGCCTTATCCGGTAACTATCGTCTTGAGTCCAACCCGGTAAGACACG
ACTTATCGCCACTGGCAGCAGCCACTGGTAACAGGATTAGCAGAGCGAGGTATGTAGGCGGTGCTACAGA
GTTCTTGAAGTGGTGGCCTAACTACGGCTACACTAGAAGAACAGTATTTGGTATCTGCGCTCTGCTGAAG
CCAGTTACCTTCGGAAAAAGAGTTGGTAGCTCTTGATCCGGCAAACAAACCACCGCTGGTAGCGGTGGTT
TTTTTGTTTGCAAGCAGCAGATTACGCGCAGAAAAAAAGGATCTCAAGAAGATCCTTTGATCTTTTCTAC
GGGGTCTGACGCTCAGTGGAACGAAAACTCACGTTAAGGGATTTTGGTCATGAGATTATCAAAAAGGATC
TTCACCTAGATCCTTTTAAATTAAAAATGAAGTTTTAAATCAATCTAAAGTATATATGAGTAAACTTGGT
CTGACAGTTACCAATGCTTAATCAGTGAGGCACCTATCTCAGCGATCTGTCTATTTCGTTCATCCATAGT
TGCCTGACTCCCCGTCGTGTAGATAACTACGATACGGGAGGGCTTACCATCTGGCCCCAGTGCTGCAATG
ATACCGCGAGACCCACGCTCACCGGCTCCAGATTTATCAGCAATAAACCAGCCAGCCGGAAGGGCCGAGC
GCAGAAGTGGTCCTGCAACTTTATCCGCCTCCATCCAGTCTATTAATTGTTGCCGGGAAGCTAGAGTAAG
TAGTTCGCCAGTTAATAGTTTGCGCAACGTTGTTGCCATTGCTACAGGCATCGTGGTGTCACGCTCGTCG
TTTGGTATGGCTTCATTCAGCTCCGGTTCCCAACGATCAAGGCGAGTTACATGATCCCCCATGTTGTGCA
AAAAAGCGGTTAGCTCCTTCGGTCCTCCGATCGTTGTCAGAAGTAAGTTGGCCGCAGTGTTATCACTCAT
GGTTATGGCAGCACTGCATAATTCTCTTACTGTCATGCCATCCGTAAGATGCTTTTCTGTGACTGGTGAG
TACTCAACCAAGTCATTCTGAGAATAGTGTATGCGGCGACCGAGTTGCTCTTGCCCGGCGTCAATACGGG
ATAATACCGCGCCACATAGCAGAACTTTAAAAGTGCTCATCATTGGAAAACGTTCTTCGGGGCGAAAACT
CTCAAGGATCTTACCGCTGTTGAGATCCAGTTCGATGTAACCCACTCGTGCACCCAACTGATCTTCAGCA
TCTTTTACTTTCACCAGCGTTTCTGGGTGAGCAAAAACAGGAAGGCAAAATGCCGCAAAAAAGGGAATAA
GGGCGACACGGAAATGTTGAATACTCATACTCTTCCTTTTTCAATATTATTGAAGCATTTATCAGGGTTA
TTGTCTCATGAGCGGATACATATTTGAATGTATTTAGAAAAATAAACAAATAGGGGTTCCGCGCACATTT
CCCCGAAAAGTGCCACCTGACGTC
