>Addgene plasmid #124316 | Halo-KDEL | depositor partial sequence | sequence record 237402 | KpnI-MCS-Halo seq- KDEL seq-NotI
GGTACCGCCACCATGAGCGCCCTGCTGATCCTGGCTCTCGTGGGCGCTGCCGTGGCCGGATCCGAAATCG
GTACTGGCTTTCCATTCGACCCCCATTATGTGGAAGTCCTGGGCGAGCGCATGCACTACGTCGATGTTGG
TCCGCGCGATGGCACCCCTGTGCTGTTCCTGCACGGTAACCCGACCTCCTCCTACGTGTGGCGCAACATC
ATCCCGCATGTTGCACCGACCCATCGCTGCATTGCTCCAGACCTGATCGGTATGGGCAAATCCGACAAAC
CAGACCTGGGTTATTTCTTCGACGACCACGTCCGCTTCATGGATGCCTTCATCGAAGCCCTGGGTCTGGA
AGAGGTCGTCCTGGTCATTCACGACTGGGGCTCCGCTCTGGGTTTCCACTGGGCCAAGCGCAATCCAGAG
CGCGTCAAAGGTATTGCATTTATGGAGTTCATCCGCCCTATCCCGACCTGGGACGAATGGCCAGAATTTG
CCCGCGAGACCTTCCAGGCCTTCCGCACCACCGACGTCGGCCGCAAGCTGATCATCGATCAGAACGTTTT
TATCGAGGGTACGCTGCCGATGGGTGTCGTCCGCCCGCTGACTGAAGTCGAGATGGACCATTACCGCGAG
CCGTTCCTGAATCCTGTTGACCGCGAGCCACTGTGGCGCTTCCCAAACGAGCTGCCAATCGCCGGTGAGC
CAGCGAACATCGTCGCGCTGGTCGAAGAATACATGGACTGGCTGCACCAGTCCCCTGTCCCGAAGCTGCT
GTTCTGGGGCACCCCAGGCGTTCTGATCCCACCGGCCGAAGCCGCTCGCCTGGCCAAAAGCCTGCCTAAC
TGCAAGGCTGTGGACATCGGCCCGGGTCTGAATCTGCTGCAAGAAGACAACCCGGACCTGATCGGCAGCG
AGATCGCGCGCTGGCTGTCTACTCTGGAGATTTCCGGTAAAGATGAGCTATAAGCGGCCGC
